Addgene plasmid #186156: LentiCRISPR-V2_mMSH2
Purpose: sgRNA targeting murine Msh2 gene
Depositing lab: David McFadden. Publication: Engineering Forward Genetics into Cultured Cancer Cells for Chemical Target Identification. Povedano JM, Liou J, Wei D, Srivatsav A, Kim J, Xie Y, Nijhawan D, McFadden DG. Cell Chem Biol. 2019 Sep 19;26(9):1315-1321.e3. doi: 10.1016/j.chembiol.2019.06.006. Epub 2019 Jul 11. PubMed 31303577.
Backbone
  Vector backbone: LentiCRISPR V2
  Backbone size w/o insert (bp): 12992
  Total vector size (bp): 13012
  Vector type: Mammalian Expression, CRISPR
Growth in bacteria
  Bacterial resistance: Ampicillin, 100 μg/mL
  Growth temperature: 37°C
  Growth strain: NEB Stable
  Copy number: High Copy
Gene/Insert
  Gene/Insert name: Msh2_gRNA
  gRNA/shRNA sequence: GGTTAATACCCTGATACAGT
  Species: M. musculus (mouse)
  Entrez Gene: Msh2
  Promoter: U6
  Cloning method: Restriction Enzyme; 5′ cloning site BsmBI (unknown if destroyed); 3′ cloning site BsmBI (destroyed during cloning)
  Sequencing primers: 5′ gagggcctatttcccatgattcc; 3′ N/A
Terms and licenses: Academic/Nonprofit Terms; Industry Terms: Not Available to Industry
How to cite: LentiCRISPR-V2_mMSH2 was a gift from David McFadden (Addgene plasmid # 186156 ; http://n2t.net/addgene:186156 ; RRID:Addgene_186156)
