[The description below was written by a language model from this plasmid's Addgene catalogue record and pLannotate feature annotations shown in this document.]
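Description:
LentiCRISPR-V2_mMSH2 is a 13,012 bp all-in-one lentiviral CRISPR plasmid built on the LentiCRISPR V2 backbone, carrying a single guide RNA directed against the mouse mismatch-repair gene Msh2. It is propagated in E. coli as a high-copy plasmid through a ColE1/pUC-type origin with ampicillin selection (AmpR). An f1 origin is also present. The backbone additionally carries an SV40/EM7-driven BleoR cassette with an SV40 poly(A) signal, lying outside the lentiviral transfer region.

The transfer cassette is of the self-inactivating type. A CMV enhancer/promoter drives a truncated HIV-1 5' LTR to produce the genomic RNA in packaging cells. This is followed by the Ψ packaging signal, a gag fragment, the Rev response element for Rev-dependent nuclear export, and the cPPT/CTS, and the cassette ends in a ΔU3 3' LTR with a downstream bGH poly(A) signal.

Between the LTRs sit two expression units. The human U6 Pol III promoter transcribes the 20-nt Msh2 spacer, which was cloned through BsmBI sites and is fused to the S. pyogenes gRNA scaffold. An EF-1α core promoter drives S. pyogenes Cas9 followed by a puromycin N-acetyltransferase coding sequence, so transduced mammalian cells can be selected with puromycin. The linker between Cas9 and PuroR is not annotated in the feature table. A WPRE downstream enhances transcript expression.

A single transduction therefore delivers nuclease, guide and selection marker together, for disrupting Msh2 in mouse cells. The associated publication concerns engineering forward genetics into cultured cancer cells for chemical target identification, although the record does not describe how this construct was used in that work.
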