Features (pLannotate 1.2.2; 33 found; start..end, strand, type, name):
     15..67      -  misc_feature   bom (fragment): basis of mobility region from pBR322
    222..601     +  enhancer       CMV enhancer: human cytomegalovirus immediate early enhancer
    602..801     +  promoter       CMV promoter: human cytomegalovirus (CMV) immediate early promoter
    819..999     +  LTR            5' LTR (truncated): truncated 5' long terminal repeat (LTR) from HIV-1
   1046..1171    +  misc_feature   HIV-1 Ψ: packaging signal of human immunodeficiency virus type 1
   1155..1518    +  CDS            HIV-1 gag (fragment): gag protein from human immunodeficiency virus 1; gag
   1664..1897    +  misc_feature   RRE: The Rev response element (RRE) of HIV-1 allows for Rev-dependent mRNA export from the nucleus to the cytoplasm.
   2274..2374    +  CDS            Rev (fragment): human immunodeficiency virus 1 (HIV-1) Rev protein; rev; enhances nuclear export of unspliced and incompletely spliced viral mRNAs
   2424..2541    +  misc_feature   cPPT/CTS: central polypurine tract and central termination sequence of HIV-1
   2592..2832    +  promoter       U6 promoter: RNA polymerase III promoter for human U6 snRNA
   2861..2936    +  misc_RNA       gRNA scaffold: guide RNA scaffold for the Streptococcus pyogenes CRISPR/Cas9 system
   2954..2972    +  CDS            small t antigen (fragment): SV40 (simian virus 40) small t antigen
   2998..3209    +  promoter       EF-1α core promoter: core promoter for human elongation factor EF-1α
   3234..7337    +  CDS            Cas9: Cas9 (Csn1) endonuclease from the Streptococcus pyogenes Type II CRISPR/Cas system generates RNA-guided double strand breaks in DNA
   7475..8072    +  CDS            PuroR (fragment): puromycin N-acetyltransferase; pac from Streptomyces; confers resistance to puromycin
   8088..8676    +  misc_feature   WPRE: woodchuck hepatitis virus posttranscriptional regulatory element
   8727..8746    +  misc_feature   cPPT/CTS (fragment): central polypurine tract and central termination sequence of HIV-1
   8748..8981    +  LTR            3' LTR (ΔU3): self-inactivating 3' long terminal repeat (LTR) from HIV-1
   9013..9237    +  polyA_signal   bGH poly(A) signal: bovine growth hormone polyadenylation signal
   9241..9262    +  promoter       SV40 promoter (fragment): SV40 enhancer and early promoter
   9283..9711    +  rep_origin     f1 ori (sequence partly withheld): f1 bacteriophage origin of replication; arrow indicates direction of (+) strand synthesis
   9725..10054   +  promoter       SV40 promoter: SV40 enhancer and early promoter
  10102..10149   +  promoter       EM7 promoter: synthetic bacterial promoter&nbsp
  10168..10542   +  CDS            BleoR: antibiotic-binding protein; Sh ble from Streptoalloteichus hindustanus; confers resistance to bleomycin, phleomycin, and Zeocin™
  10552..10677   +  CDS            ble (fragment): BLE_KLEPN - Experimental evidence at protein level: Swiss-Prot protein existence level 1. Binding protein with a strong affinity to the bleomycin family of antibiotics. Binds to CL990; an antimitotic-antibiotic compound. From Klebsiella pneumoniae.
  10672..10793   +  polyA_signal   SV40 poly(A) signal: SV40 polyadenylation signal
  10864..10886   -  protein_bind   lac operator (fragment): The lac repressor binds to the lac operator to inhibit transcription in E. coli. This inhibition can be relieved by adding lactose or isopropyl-β-D-thiogalactopyranoside (IPTG). lac repressor encoded by lacI
  10890..10920   -  promoter       lac promoter: promoter for the E. coli lac operon
  10935..10956   -  protein_bind   CAP binding site: CAP binding activates transcription in the presence of cAMP. E. coli catabolite activator protein
  10969..11061   -  CDS            lacI (fragment): lac repressor; lacI; The lac repressor binds to the lac operator to inhibit transcription in E. coli. This inhibition can be relieved by adding lactose or isopropyl-β-D-thiogalactopyranoside (IPTG).
  11244..11832   -  rep_origin     ori: high-copy-number ColE1/pMB1/pBR322/pUC origin of replication
  12003..12863   -  CDS            AmpR: β-lactamase; bla; confers resistance to ampicillin, carbenicillin, and related antibiotics
  12864..12968   -  promoter       AmpR promoter: bla
>Addgene plasmid #186156 | LentiCRISPR-V2_mMSH2 | addgene full sequence | sequence record 366178 | Addgene NGS Result
ATCTCCCGATCCCCTATGGTGCACTCTCAGTACAATCTGCTCTGATGCCGCATAGTTAAGCCAGTATCTG
CTCCCTGCTTGTGTGTTGGAGGTCGCTGAGTAGTGCGCGAGCAAAATTTAAGCTACAACAAGGCAAGGCT
TGACCGACAATTGCATGAAGAATCTGCTTAGGGTTAGGCGTTTTGCGCTGCTTCGCGATGTACGGGCCAG
ATATACGCGTTGACATTGATTATTGACTAGTTATTAATAGTAATCAATTACGGGGTCATTAGTTCATAGC
CCATATATGGAGTTCCGCGTTACATAACTTACGGTAAATGGCCCGCCTGGCTGACCGCCCAACGACCCCC
GCCCATTGACGTCAATAATGACGTATGTTCCCATAGTAACGCCAATAGGGACTTTCCATTGACGTCAATG
GGTGGAGTATTTACGGTAAACTGCCCACTTGGCAGTACATCAAGTGTATCATATGCCAAGTACGCCCCCT
ATTGACGTCAATGACGGTAAATGGCCCGCCTGGCATTATGCCCAGTACATGACCTTATGGGACTTTCCTA
CTTGGCAGTACATCTACGTATTAGTCATCGCTATTACCATGGTGATGCGGTTTTGGCAGTACATCAATGG
GCGTGGATAGCGGTTTGACTCACGGGGATTTCCAAGTCTCCACCCCATTGACGTCAATGGGAGTTTGTTT
TGGCACCAAAATCAACGGGACTTTCCAAAATGTCGTAACAACTCCGCCCCATTGACGCAAATGGGCGGTA
GGCGTGTACGGTGGGAGGTCTATATAAGCAGCGCGTTTTGCCTGTACTGGGTCTCTCTGGTTAGACCAGA
TCTGAGCCTGGGAGCTCTCTGGCTAACTAGGGAACCCACTGCTTAAGCCTCAATAAAGCTTGCCTTGAGT
GCTTCAAGTAGTGTGTGCCCGTCTGTTGTGTGACTCTGGTAACTAGAGATCCCTCAGACCCTTTTAGTCA
GTGTGGAAAATCTCTAGCAGTGGCGCCCGAACAGGGACTTGAAAGCGAAAGGGAAACCAGAGGAGCTCTC
TCGACGCAGGACTCGGCTTGCTGAAGCGCGCACGGCAAGAGGCGAGGGGCGGCGACTGGTGAGTACGCCA
AAAATTTTGACTAGCGGAGGCTAGAAGGAGAGAGATGGGTGCGAGAGCGTCAGTATTAAGCGGGGGAGAA
TTAGATCGCGATGGGAAAAAATTCGGTTAAGGCCAGGGGGAAAGAAAAAATATAAATTAAAACATATAGT
ATGGGCAAGCAGGGAGCTAGAACGATTCGCAGTTAATCCTGGCCTGTTAGAAACATCAGAAGGCTGTAGA
CAAATACTGGGACAGCTACAACCATCCCTTCAGACAGGATCAGAAGAACTTAGATCATTATATAATACAG
TAGCAACCCTCTATTGTGTGCATCAAAGGATAGAGATAAAAGACACCAAGGAAGCTTTAGACAAGATAGA
GGAAGAGCAAAACAAAAGTAAGACCACCGCACAGCAAGCGGCCGCTGATCTTCAGACCTGGAGGAGGAGA
TATGAGGGACAATTGGAGAAGTGAATTATATAAATATAAAGTAGTAAAAATTGAACCATTAGGAGTAGCA
CCCACCAAGGCAAAGAGAAGAGTGGTGCAGAGAGAAAAAAGAGCAGTGGGAATAGGAGCTTTGTTCCTTG
GGTTCTTGGGAGCAGCAGGAAGCACTATGGGCGCAGCGTCAATGACGCTGACGGTACAGGCCAGACAATT
ATTGTCTGGTATAGTGCAGCAGCAGAACAATTTGCTGAGGGCTATTGAGGCGCAACAGCATCTGTTGCAA
CTCACAGTCTGGGGCATCAAGCAGCTCCAGGCAAGAATCCTGGCTGTGGAAAGATACCTAAAGGATCAAC
AGCTCCTGGGGATTTGGGGTTGCTCTGGAAAACTCATTTGCACCACTGCTGTGCCTTGGAATGCTAGTTG
GAGTAATAAATCTCTGGAACAGATTTGGAATCACACGACCTGGATGGAGTGGGACAGAGAAATTAACAAT
TACACAAGCTTAATACACTCCTTAATTGAAGAATCGCAAAACCAGCAAGAAAAGAATGAACAAGAATTAT
TGGAATTAGATAAATGGGCAAGTTTGTGGAATTGGTTTAACATAACAAATTGGCTGTGGTATATAAAATT
ATTCATAATGATAGTAGGAGGCTTGGTAGGTTTAAGAATAGTTTTTGCTGTACTTTCTATAGTGAATAGA
GTTAGGCAGGGATATTCACCATTATCGTTTCAGACCCACCTCCCAACCCCGAGGGGACCCGACAGGCCCG
AAGGAATAGAAGAAGAAGGTGGAGAGAGAGACAGAGACAGATCCATTCGATTAGTGAACGGATCGGCACT
GCGTGCGCCAATTCTGCAGACAAATGGCAGTATTCATCCACAATTTTAAAAGAAAAGGGGGGATTGGGGG
GTACAGTGCAGGGGAAAGAATAGTAGACATAATAGCAACAGACATACAAACTAAAGAATTACAAAAACAA
ATTACAAAAATTCAAAATTTTCGGGTTTATTACAGGGACAGCAGAGATCCAGTTTGGTTAATTAAGGTAC
CGAGGGCCTATTTCCCATGATTCCTTCATATTTGCATATACGATACAAGGCTGTTAGAGAGATAATTAGA
ATTAATTTGACTGTAAACACAAAGATATTAGTACAAAATACGTGACGTAGAAAGTAATAATTTCTTGGGT
AGTTTGCAGTTTTAAAATTATGTTTTAAAATGGACTATCATATGCTTACCGTAACTTGAAAGTATTTCGA
TTTCTTGGCTTTATATATCTTGTGGAAAGGACGAAACACCGGTTAATACCCTGATACAGTGTTTTAGAGC
TAGAAATAGCAAGTTAAAATAAGGCTAGTCCGTTATCAACTTGAAAAAGTGGCACCGAGTCGGTGCTTTT
TTGAATTCGCTAGCTAGGTCTTGAAAGGAGTGGGAATTGGCTCCGGTGCCCGTCAGTGGGCAGAGCGCAC
ATCGCCCACAGTCCCCGAGAAGTTGGGGGGAGGGGTCGGCAATTGATCCGGTGCCTAGAGAAGGTGGCGC
GGGGTAAACTGGGAAAGTGATGTCGTGTACTGGCTCCGCCTTTTTCCCGAGGGTGGGGGAGAACCGTATA
TAAGTGCAGTAGTCGCCGTGAACGTTCTTTTTCGCAACGGGTTTGCCGCCAGAACACAGGACCGGTTCTA
GAGCGCTGCCACCATGGACAAGAAGTACAGCATCGGCCTGGACATCGGCACCAACTCTGTGGGCTGGGCC
GTGATCACCGACGAGTACAAGGTGCCCAGCAAGAAATTCAAGGTGCTGGGCAACACCGACCGGCACAGCA
TCAAGAAGAACCTGATCGGAGCCCTGCTGTTCGACAGCGGCGAAACAGCCGAGGCCACCCGGCTGAAGAG
AACCGCCAGAAGAAGATACACCAGACGGAAGAACCGGATCTGCTATCTGCAAGAGATCTTCAGCAACGAG
ATGGCCAAGGTGGACGACAGCTTCTTCCACAGACTGGAAGAGTCCTTCCTGGTGGAAGAGGATAAGAAGC
ACGAGCGGCACCCCATCTTCGGCAACATCGTGGACGAGGTGGCCTACCACGAGAAGTACCCCACCATCTA
CCACCTGAGAAAGAAACTGGTGGACAGCACCGACAAGGCCGACCTGCGGCTGATCTATCTGGCCCTGGCC
CACATGATCAAGTTCCGGGGCCACTTCCTGATCGAGGGCGACCTGAACCCCGACAACAGCGACGTGGACA
AGCTGTTCATCCAGCTGGTGCAGACCTACAACCAGCTGTTCGAGGAAAACCCCATCAACGCCAGCGGCGT
GGACGCCAAGGCCATCCTGTCTGCCAGACTGAGCAAGAGCAGACGGCTGGAAAATCTGATCGCCCAGCTG
CCCGGCGAGAAGAAGAATGGCCTGTTCGGAAACCTGATTGCCCTGAGCCTGGGCCTGACCCCCAACTTCA
AGAGCAACTTCGACCTGGCCGAGGATGCCAAACTGCAGCTGAGCAAGGACACCTACGACGACGACCTGGA
CAACCTGCTGGCCCAGATCGGCGACCAGTACGCCGACCTGTTTCTGGCCGCCAAGAACCTGTCCGACGCC
ATCCTGCTGAGCGACATCCTGAGAGTGAACACCGAGATCACCAAGGCCCCCCTGAGCGCCTCTATGATCA
AGAGATACGACGAGCACCACCAGGACCTGACCCTGCTGAAAGCTCTCGTGCGGCAGCAGCTGCCTGAGAA
GTACAAAGAGATTTTCTTCGACCAGAGCAAGAACGGCTACGCCGGCTACATTGACGGCGGAGCCAGCCAG
GAAGAGTTCTACAAGTTCATCAAGCCCATCCTGGAAAAGATGGACGGCACCGAGGAACTGCTCGTGAAGC
TGAACAGAGAGGACCTGCTGCGGAAGCAGCGGACCTTCGACAACGGCAGCATCCCCCACCAGATCCACCT
GGGAGAGCTGCACGCCATTCTGCGGCGGCAGGAAGATTTTTACCCATTCCTGAAGGACAACCGGGAAAAG
ATCGAGAAGATCCTGACCTTCCGCATCCCCTACTACGTGGGCCCTCTGGCCAGGGGAAACAGCAGATTCG
CCTGGATGACCAGAAAGAGCGAGGAAACCATCACCCCCTGGAACTTCGAGGAAGTGGTGGACAAGGGCGC
TTCCGCCCAGAGCTTCATCGAGCGGATGACCAACTTCGATAAGAACCTGCCCAACGAGAAGGTGCTGCCC
AAGCACAGCCTGCTGTACGAGTACTTCACCGTGTATAACGAGCTGACCAAAGTGAAATACGTGACCGAGG
GAATGAGAAAGCCCGCCTTCCTGAGCGGCGAGCAGAAAAAGGCCATCGTGGACCTGCTGTTCAAGACCAA
CCGGAAAGTGACCGTGAAGCAGCTGAAAGAGGACTACTTCAAGAAAATCGAGTGCTTCGACTCCGTGGAA
ATCTCCGGCGTGGAAGATCGGTTCAACGCCTCCCTGGGCACATACCACGATCTGCTGAAAATTATCAAGG
ACAAGGACTTCCTGGACAATGAGGAAAACGAGGACATTCTGGAAGATATCGTGCTGACCCTGACACTGTT
TGAGGACAGAGAGATGATCGAGGAACGGCTGAAAACCTATGCCCACCTGTTCGACGACAAAGTGATGAAG
CAGCTGAAGCGGCGGAGATACACCGGCTGGGGCAGGCTGAGCCGGAAGCTGATCAACGGCATCCGGGACA
AGCAGTCCGGCAAGACAATCCTGGATTTCCTGAAGTCCGACGGCTTCGCCAACAGAAACTTCATGCAGCT
GATCCACGACGACAGCCTGACCTTTAAAGAGGACATCCAGAAAGCCCAGGTGTCCGGCCAGGGCGATAGC
CTGCACGAGCACATTGCCAATCTGGCCGGCAGCCCCGCCATTAAGAAGGGCATCCTGCAGACAGTGAAGG
TGGTGGACGAGCTCGTGAAAGTGATGGGCCGGCACAAGCCCGAGAACATCGTGATCGAAATGGCCAGAGA
GAACCAGACCACCCAGAAGGGACAGAAGAACAGCCGCGAGAGAATGAAGCGGATCGAAGAGGGCATCAAA
GAGCTGGGCAGCCAGATCCTGAAAGAACACCCCGTGGAAAACACCCAGCTGCAGAACGAGAAGCTGTACC
TGTACTACCTGCAGAATGGGCGGGATATGTACGTGGACCAGGAACTGGACATCAACCGGCTGTCCGACTA
CGATGTGGACCATATCGTGCCTCAGAGCTTTCTGAAGGACGACTCCATCGACAACAAGGTGCTGACCAGA
AGCGACAAGAACCGGGGCAAGAGCGACAACGTGCCCTCCGAAGAGGTCGTGAAGAAGATGAAGAACTACT
GGCGGCAGCTGCTGAACGCCAAGCTGATTACCCAGAGAAAGTTCGACAATCTGACCAAGGCCGAGAGAGG
CGGCCTGAGCGAACTGGATAAGGCCGGCTTCATCAAGAGACAGCTGGTGGAAACCCGGCAGATCACAAAG
CACGTGGCACAGATCCTGGACTCCCGGATGAACACTAAGTACGACGAGAATGACAAGCTGATCCGGGAAG
TGAAAGTGATCACCCTGAAGTCCAAGCTGGTGTCCGATTTCCGGAAGGATTTCCAGTTTTACAAAGTGCG
CGAGATCAACAACTACCACCACGCCCACGACGCCTACCTGAACGCCGTCGTGGGAACCGCCCTGATCAAA
AAGTACCCTAAGCTGGAAAGCGAGTTCGTGTACGGCGACTACAAGGTGTACGACGTGCGGAAGATGATCG
CCAAGAGCGAGCAGGAAATCGGCAAGGCTACCGCCAAGTACTTCTTCTACAGCAACATCATGAACTTTTT
CAAGACCGAGATTACCCTGGCCAACGGCGAGATCCGGAAGCGGCCTCTGATCGAGACAAACGGCGAAACC
GGGGAGATCGTGTGGGATAAGGGCCGGGATTTTGCCACCGTGCGGAAAGTGCTGAGCATGCCCCAAGTGA
ATATCGTGAAAAAGACCGAGGTGCAGACAGGCGGCTTCAGCAAAGAGTCTATCCTGCCCAAGAGGAACAG
CGATAAGCTGATCGCCAGAAAGAAGGACTGGGACCCTAAGAAGTACGGCGGCTTCGACAGCCCCACCGTG
GCCTATTCTGTGCTGGTGGTGGCCAAAGTGGAAAAGGGCAAGTCCAAGAAACTGAAGAGTGTGAAAGAGC
TGCTGGGGATCACCATCATGGAAAGAAGCAGCTTCGAGAAGAATCCCATCGACTTTCTGGAAGCCAAGGG
CTACAAAGAAGTGAAAAAGGACCTGATCATCAAGCTGCCTAAGTACTCCCTGTTCGAGCTGGAAAACGGC
CGGAAGAGAATGCTGGCCTCTGCCGGCGAACTGCAGAAGGGAAACGAACTGGCCCTGCCCTCCAAATATG
TGAACTTCCTGTACCTGGCCAGCCACTATGAGAAGCTGAAGGGCTCCCCCGAGGATAATGAGCAGAAACA
GCTGTTTGTGGAACAGCACAAGCACTACCTGGACGAGATCATCGAGCAGATCAGCGAGTTCTCCAAGAGA
GTGATCCTGGCCGACGCTAATCTGGACAAAGTGCTGTCCGCCTACAACAAGCACCGGGATAAGCCCATCA
GAGAGCAGGCCGAGAATATCATCCACCTGTTTACCCTGACCAATCTGGGAGCCCCTGCCGCCTTCAAGTA
CTTTGACACCACCATCGACCGGAAGAGGTACACCAGCACCAAAGAGGTGCTGGACGCCACCCTGATCCAC
CAGAGCATCACCGGCCTGTACGAGACACGGATCGACCTGTCTCAGCTGGGAGGCGACAAGCGACCTGCCG
CCACAAAGAAGGCTGGACAGGCTAAGAAGAAGAAAGATTACAAAGACGATGACGATAAGGGATCCGGCGC
AACAAACTTCTCTCTGCTGAAACAAGCCGGAGATGTCGAAGAGAATCCTGGACCGACCGAGTACAAGCCC
ACGGTGCGCCTCGCCACCCGCGACGACGTCCCCAGGGCCGTACGCACCCTCGCCGCCGCGTTCGCCGACT
ACCCCGCCACGCGCCACACCGTCGATCCGGACCGCCACATCGAGCGGGTCACCGAGCTGCAAGAACTCTT
CCTCACGCGCGTCGGGCTCGACATCGGCAAGGTGTGGGTCGCGGACGACGGCGCCGCGGTGGCGGTCTGG
ACCACGCCGGAGAGCGTCGAAGCGGGGGCGGTGTTCGCCGAGATCGGCCCGCGCATGGCCGAGTTGAGCG
GTTCCCGGCTGGCCGCGCAGCAACAGATGGAAGGCCTCCTGGCGCCGCACCGGCCCAAGGAGCCCGCGTG
GTTCCTGGCCACCGTCGGAGTCTCGCCCGACCACCAGGGCAAGGGTCTGGGCAGCGCCGTCGTGCTCCCC
GGAGTGGAGGCGGCCGAGCGCGCCGGGGTGCCCGCCTTCCTGGAGACCTCCGCGCCCCGCAACCTCCCCT
TCTACGAGCGGCTCGGCTTCACCGTCACCGCCGACGTCGAGGTGCCCGAAGGACCGCGCACCTGGTGCAT
GACCCGCAAGCCCGGTGCCTGAACGCGTTAAGTCGACAATCAACCTCTGGATTACAAAATTTGTGAAAGA
TTGACTGGTATTCTTAACTATGTTGCTCCTTTTACGCTATGTGGATACGCTGCTTTAATGCCTTTGTATC
ATGCTATTGCTTCCCGTATGGCTTTCATTTTCTCCTCCTTGTATAAATCCTGGTTGCTGTCTCTTTATGA
GGAGTTGTGGCCCGTTGTCAGGCAACGTGGCGTGGTGTGCACTGTGTTTGCTGACGCAACCCCCACTGGT
TGGGGCATTGCCACCACCTGTCAGCTCCTTTCCGGGACTTTCGCTTTCCCCCTCCCTATTGCCACGGCGG
AACTCATCGCCGCCTGCCTTGCCCGCTGCTGGACAGGGGCTCGGCTGTTGGGCACTGACAATTCCGTGGT
GTTGTCGGGGAAATCATCGTCCTTTCCTTGGCTGCTCGCCTGTGTTGCCACCTGGATTCTGCGCGGGACG
TCCTTCTGCTACGTCCCTTCGGCCCTCAATCCAGCGGACCTTCCTTCCCGCGGCCTGCTGCCGGCTCTGC
GGCCTCTTCCGCGTCTTCGCCTTCGCCCTCAGACGAGTCGGATCTCCCTTTGGGCCGCCTCCCCGCGTCG
ACTTTAAGACCAATGACTTACAAGGCAGCTGTAGATCTTAGCCACTTTTTAAAAGAAAAGGGGGGACTGG
AAGGGCTAATTCACTCCCAACGAAGACAAGATCTGCTTTTTGCTTGTACTGGGTCTCTCTGGTTAGACCA
GATCTGAGCCTGGGAGCTCTCTGGCTAACTAGGGAACCCACTGCTTAAGCCTCAATAAAGCTTGCCTTGA
GTGCTTCAAGTAGTGTGTGCCCGTCTGTTGTGTGACTCTGGTAACTAGAGATCCCTCAGACCCTTTTAGT
CAGTGTGGAAAATCTCTAGCAGGGCCCGTTTAAACCCGCTGATCAGCCTCGACTGTGCCTTCTAGTTGCC
AGCCATCTGTTGTTTGCCCCTCCCCCGTGCCTTCCTTGACCCTGGAAGGTGCCACTCCCACTGTCCTTTC
CTAATAAAATGAGGAAATTGCATCGCATTGTCTGAGTAGGTGTCATTCTATTCTGGGGGGTGGGGTGGGG
CAGGACAGCAAGGGGGAGGATTGGGAAGACAATAGCAGGCATGCTGGGGATGCGGTGGGCTCTATGGCTT
CTGAGGCGGAAAGAACCAGCTGGGGCTCTAGGGGGTATCCCC
[124 nt withheld, positions 9283-9406]
C
[91 nt withheld, positions 9408-9498]
A
[49 nt withheld, positions 9500-9548]
CCTTTGACGTTGGAGTCCACGTTCTTT
[37 nt withheld, positions 9576-9612]
ACCCTATCTCGGTCTATTCTTTTGATTTATAAGGGATTTTGCCGATTTCGGCCTATTGGTTAAAAAATGA
GCTGATTTAACAAAAATTTAACGCGAATTAATTCTGTGGAATGTGTGTCAGTTAGGGTGTGGAAAGTCCC
CAGGCTCCCCAGCAGGCAGAAGTATGCAAAGCATGCATCTCAATTAGTCAGCAACCAGGTGTGGAAAGTC
CCCAGGCTCCCCAGCAGGCAGAAGTATGCAAAGCATGCATCTCAATTAGTCAGCAACCATAGTCCCGCCC
CTAACTCCGCCCATCCCGCCCCTAACTCCGCCCAGTTCCGCCCATTCTCCGCCCCATGGCTGACTAATTT
TTTTTATTTATGCAGAGGCCGAGGCCGCCTCTGCCTCTGAGCTATTCCAGAAGTAGTGAGGAGGCTTTTT
TGGAGGCCTAGGCTTTTGCAAAAAGCTCCCGGGAGCTTGTATATCCATTTTCGGATCTGATCAGCACGTG
TTGACAATTAATCATCGGCATAGTATATCGGCATAGTATAATACGACAAGGTGAGGAACTAAACCATGGC
CAAGTTGACCAGTGCCGTTCCGGTGCTCACCGCGCGCGACGTCGCCGGAGCGGTCGAGTTCTGGACCGAC
CGGCTCGGGTTCTCCCGGGACTTCGTGGAGGACGACTTCGCCGGTGTGGTCCGGGACGACGTGACCCTGT
TCATCAGCGCGGTCCAGGACCAGGTGGTGCCGGACAACACCCTGGCCTGGGTGTGGGTGCGCGGCCTGGA
CGAGCTGTACGCCGAGTGGTCGGAGGTCGTGTCCACGAACTTCCGGGACGCCTCCGGGCCGGCCATGACC
GAGATCGGCGAGCAGCCGTGGGGGCGGGAGTTCGCCCTGCGCGACCCGGCCGGCAACTGCGTGCACTTCG
TGGCCGAGGAGCAGGACTGACACGTGCTACGAGATTTCGATTCCACCGCCGCCTTCTATGAAAGGTTGGG
CTTCGGAATCGTTTTCCGGGACGCCGGCTGGATGATCCTCCAGCGCGGGGATCTCATGCTGGAGTTCTTC
GCCCACCCCAACTTGTTTATTGCAGCTTATAATGGTTACAAATAAAGCAATAGCATCACAAATTTCACAA
ATAAAGCATTTTTTTCACTGCATTCTAGTTGTGGTTTGTCCAAACTCATCAATGTATCTTATCATGTCTG
TATACCGTCGACCTCTAGCTAGAGCTTGGCGTAATCATGGTCATAGCTGTTTCCTGTGTGAAATTGTTAT
CCGCTCACAATTCCACACAACATACGAGCCGGAAGCATAAAGTGTAAAGCCTGGGGTGCCTAATGAGTGA
GCTAACTCACATTAATTGCGTTGCGCTCACTGCCCGCTTTCCAGTCGGGAAACCTGTCGTGCCAGCTGCA
TTAATGAATCGGCCAACGCGCGGGGAGAGGCGGTTTGCGTATTGGGCGCTCTTCCGCTTCCTCGCTCACT
GACTCGCTGCGCTCGGTCGTTCGGCTGCGGCGAGCGGTATCAGCTCACTCAAAGGCGGTAATACGGTTAT
CCACAGAATCAGGGGATAACGCAGGAAAGAACATGTGAGCAAAAGGCCAGCAAAAGGCCAGGAACCGTAA
AAAGGCCGCGTTGCTGGCGTTTTTCCATAGGCTCCGCCCCCCTGACGAGCATCACAAAAATCGACGCTCA
AGTCAGAGGTGGCGAAACCCGACAGGACTATAAAGATACCAGGCGTTTCCCCCTGGAAGCTCCCTCGTGC
GCTCTCCTGTTCCGACCCTGCCGCTTACCGGATACCTGTCCGCCTTTCTCCCTTCGGGAAGCGTGGCGCT
TTCTCATAGCTCACGCTGTAGGTATCTCAGTTCGGTGTAGGTCGTTCGCTCCAAGCTGGGCTGTGTGCAC
GAACCCCCCGTTCAGCCCGACCGCTGCGCCTTATCCGGTAACTATCGTCTTGAGTCCAACCCGGTAAGAC
ACGACTTATCGCCACTGGCAGCAGCCACTGGTAACAGGATTAGCAGAGCGAGGTATGTAGGCGGTGCTAC
AGAGTTCTTGAAGTGGTGGCCTAACTACGGCTACACTAGAAGAACAGTATTTGGTATCTGCGCTCTGCTG
AAGCCAGTTACCTTCGGAAAAAGAGTTGGTAGCTCTTGATCCGGCAAACAAACCACCGCTGGTAGCGGTG
GTTTTTTTGTTTGCAAGCAGCAGATTACGCGCAGAAAAAAAGGATCTCAAGAAGATCCTTTGATCTTTTC
TACGGGGTCTGACGCTCAGTGGAACGAAAACTCACGTTAAGGGATTTTGGTCATGAGATTATCAAAAAGG
ATCTTCACCTAGATCCTTTTAAATTAAAAATGAAGTTTTAAATCAATCTAAAGTATATATGAGTAAACTT
GGTCTGACAGTTACCAATGCTTAATCAGTGAGGCACCTATCTCAGCGATCTGTCTATTTCGTTCATCCAT
AGTTGCCTGACTCCCCGTCGTGTAGATAACTACGATACGGGAGGGCTTACCATCTGGCCCCAGTGCTGCA
ATGATACCGCGAGACCCACGCTCACCGGCTCCAGATTTATCAGCAATAAACCAGCCAGCCGGAAGGGCCG
AGCGCAGAAGTGGTCCTGCAACTTTATCCGCCTCCATCCAGTCTATTAATTGTTGCCGGGAAGCTAGAGT
AAGTAGTTCGCCAGTTAATAGTTTGCGCAACGTTGTTGCCATTGCTACAGGCATCGTGGTGTCACGCTCG
TCGTTTGGTATGGCTTCATTCAGCTCCGGTTCCCAACGATCAAGGCGAGTTACATGATCCCCCATGTTGT
GCAAAAAAGCGGTTAGCTCCTTCGGTCCTCCGATCGTTGTCAGAAGTAAGTTGGCCGCAGTGTTATCACT
CATGGTTATGGCAGCACTGCATAATTCTCTTACTGTCATGCCATCCGTAAGATGCTTTTCTGTGACTGGT
GAGTACTCAACCAAGTCATTCTGAGAATAGTGTATGCGGCGACCGAGTTGCTCTTGCCCGGCGTCAATAC
GGGATAATACCGCGCCACATAGCAGAACTTTAAAAGTGCTCATCATTGGAAAACGTTCTTCGGGGCGAAA
ACTCTCAAGGATCTTACCGCTGTTGAGATCCAGTTCGATGTAACCCACTCGTGCACCCAACTGATCTTCA
GCATCTTTTACTTTCACCAGCGTTTCTGGGTGAGCAAAAACAGGAAGGCAAAATGCCGCAAAAAAGGGAA
TAAGGGCGACACGGAAATGTTGAATACTCATACTCTTCCTTTTTCAATATTATTGAAGCATTTATCAGGG
TTATTGTCTCATGAGCGGATACATATTTGAATGTATTTAGAAAAATAAACAAATAGGGGTTCCGCGCACA
TTTCCCCGAAAAGTGCCACCTGACGTCGACGGATCGGGAG
